>Addgene plasmid #71646 | pJK697 | depositor full sequence | sequence record 131667 | pJK697 sequence 4137 bps
TGGCGAATGGG
[124 nt withheld, positions 12-135]
C
[91 nt withheld, positions 137-227]
A
[49 nt withheld, positions 229-277]
CCTTTGACGTTGGAGTCCACGTTCTTT
[37 nt withheld, positions 305-341]
ACCCTATCTCGGTCTATTCTTTTGATTTATAAGGGATTTTGCCGATTTCGGCCTATTGGTTAAAAAATGA
GCTGATTTAACAAAAATTTAACGCGAATTTTAACAAAATATTAACGTTTACAATTTCAGGTGGCACTTTT
CGGGGAAATGTGCGCGGAACCCCTATTTGTTTATTTTTCTAAATACATTCAAATATGTATCCGCTCATGA
GACAATAACCCTGATAAATGCTTCAATAATATTGAAAAAGGAAGAGTATGAGTATTCAACATTTCCGTGT
CGCCCTTATTCCCTTTTTTGCGGCATTTTGCCTTCCTGTTTTTGCTCACCCAGAAACGCTGGTGAAAGTA
AAAGATGCTGAAGATCAGTTGGGTGCACGAGTGGGTTACATCGAACTGGATCTCAACAGCGGTAAGATCC
TTGAGAGTTTTCGCCCCGAAGAACGTTTTCCAATGATGAGCACTTTTAAAGTTCTGCTATGTGGCGCGGT
ATTATCCCGTATTGACGCCGGGCAAGAGCAACTCGGTCGCCGCATACACTATTCTCAGAATGACTTGGTT
GAGTACTCACCAGTCACAGAAAAGCATCTTACGGATGGCATGACAGTAAGAGAATTATGCAGTGCTGCCA
TAACCATGAGTGATAACACTGCGGCCAACTTACTTCTGACAACGATCGGAGGACCGAAGGAGCTAACCGC
TTTTTTGCACAACATGGGGGATCATGTAACTCGCCTTGATCGTTGGGAACCGGAGCTGAATGAAGCCATA
CCAAACGACGAGCGTGACACCACGATGCCTGCAGCAATGGCAACAACGTTGCGCAAACTATTAACTGGCG
AACTACTTACTCTAGCTTCCCGGCAACAATTAATAGACTGGATGGAGGCGGATAAAGTTGCAGGACCACT
TCTGCGCTCGGCCCTTCCGGCTGGCTGGTTTATTGCTGATAAATCTGGAGCCGGTGAGCGTGGGTCTCGC
GGTATCATTGCAGCACTGGGGCCAGATGGTAAGCCCTCCCGTATCGTAGTTATCTACACGACGGGGAGTC
AGGCAACTATGGATGAACGAAATAGACAGATCGCTGAGATAGGTGCCTCACTGATTAAGCATTGGTAACT
GTCAGACCAAGTTTACTCATATATACTTTAGATTGATTTAAAACTTCATTTTTAATTTAAAAGGATCTAG
GTGAAGATCCTTTTTGATAATCTCATGACCAAAATCCCTTAACGTGAGTTTTCGTTCCACTGAGCGTCAG
ACCCCGTAGAAAAGATCAAAGGATCTTCTTGAGATCCTTTTTTTCTGCGCGTAATCTGCTGCTTGCAAAC
AAAAAAACCACCGCTACCAGCGGTGGTTTGTTTGCCGGATCAAGAGCTACCAACTCTTTTTCCGAAGGTA
ACTGGCTTCAGCAGAGCGCAGATACCAAATACTGTCCTTCTAGTGTAGCCGTAGTTAGGCCACCACTTCA
AGAACTCTGTAGCACCGCCTACATACCTCGCTCTGCTAATCCTGTTACCAGTGGCTGCTGCCAGTGGCGA
TAAGTCGTGTCTTACCGGGTTGGACTCAAGACGATAGTTACCGGATAAGGCGCAGCGGTCGGGCTGAACG
GGGGGTTCGTGCACACAGCCCAGCTTGGAGCGAACGACCTACACCGAACTGAGATACCTACAGCGTGAGC
TATGAGAAAGCGCCACGCTTCCCGAAGGGAGAAAGGCGGACAGGTATCCGGTAAGCGGCAGGGTCGGAAC
AGGAGAGCGCACGAGGGAGCTTCCAGGGGGAAACGCCTGGTATCTTTATAGTCCTGTCGGGTTTCGCCAC
CTCTGACTTGAGCGTCGATTTTTGTGATGCTCGTCAGGGGGGCGGAGCCTATGGAAAAACGCCAGCAACG
CGGCCTTTTTACGGTTCCTGGCCTTTTGCTGGCCTTTTGCTCACATGTTCTTTCCTGCGTTATCCCCTGA
TTCTGTGGATAACCGTATTACCGCCTTTGAGTGAGCTGATACCGCTCGCCGCAGCCGAACGACCGAGCGC
AGCGAGTCAGTGAGCGAGGAAGCGGAAGAGCGCCTGATGCGGTATTTTCTCCTTACGCATCTGTGCGGTA
TTTCACACCGCATATATGGTGCACTCTCAGTACAATCTGCTCTGATGCCGCATAGTTAAGCCAGTATACA
CTCCGCTATCGCTACGTGACTGGGTCATGGCTGCGCCCCGACACCCGCCAACACCCGCTGACGCGCCCTG
ACGGGCTTGTCTGCTCCCGGCATCCGCTTACAGACAAGCTGTGACCGTCTCCGGGAGCTGCATGTGTCAG
AGGTTTTCACCGTCATCACCGAAACGCGCGAGGCAGCTGCGGTAAAGCTCATCAGCGTGGTCGTGAAGCG
ATTCACAGATGTCTGCCTGTTCATCCGCGTCCAGCTCGTTGAGTTTCTCCAGAAGCGTTAATGTCTGGCT
TCTGATAAAGCGGGCCATGTTAAGGGCGGTTTTTTCCTGTTTGGTCACTGATGCCTCCGTGTAAGGGGGA
TTTCTGTTCATGGGGGTAATGATACCGATGAAACGAGAGAGGATGCTCACGATACGGGTTACTGATGATG
AACATGCCCGGTTACTGGAACGTTGTGAGGGTAAACAACTGGCGGTATGGATGCGGCGGGACCAGAGAAA
AATCACTCAGGGTCAATGCCAGCGCTTCGTTAATACAGATGTAGGTGTTCCACAGGGTAGCCAGCAGCAT
CCTGCGATGCAGATCCGGAACATAATGGTGCAGGGCGCTGACTTCCGCGTTTCCAGACTTTACGAAACAC
GGAAACCGAAGACCATTCATGTTGTTGCTCAGGTCGCAGACGTTTTGCAGCAGCAGTCGCTTCACGTTCG
CTCGCGTATCGGTGATTCATTCTGCTAACCAGTAAGGCAACCCCGCCAGCCTAGCCGGGTCCTCAACGAC
AGGAGCACGATCATGCGCACCCGTGGCCAGGACCCAACGCTGCCCGAGATCTCGATCCCGCGAAATTAAT
ACGACTCACTATAGGGAGACCACAACGGTTTCCCTCTAGAAATAATTTTGTTTAACTTTAAGAAGGAGAT
ATACATATGCGTCCGCTGGTGATTATCCTTATGGGATCCAGTTCAGATTGGGGGCATGCCGAGAAAATTG
CTAGCGAATTGAAAACTTTTGGTATTGAGTATGCCATTCGCATCGGTACCGCGCATAAAACAGCGGAGCA
TGTAGTGTCTATGCTGAAAGAATATGAAGCTTTGGACCGTCCTAAACTGTACATCACGATCGCTGGGCGT
AGTAACGCTTTATCAGGCTTTGTTGATGGCTTCGTCAAAGGTGCAACCATTGCCTGCCCACCGCCAAGCG
ATAGCTTCGCCGGCGCCGACATTTATTCTTCGTTACGGATGCCGAGCGGGATTAGTCCGGCACTGGTTCT
TGAACCGAAAAATGCGGCACTCCTGGCGGCTCGTATTTTTTCACTGTACGATAAAGAAATCGCAGATTCG
GTCAAATCCTATATGGAATCCAATGCGCAGAAAATTATCGAAGACGATTCGAAACTGAAACGCTGAATTC
AGCGTTTCAGTTTCTTGTCGACGGAGCTCGAATTCGAGCTCCGTCGACAAGCTTGCGGCCGCACTCGAGC
ACCACCACCACCACCACTGAGATCCGGCTGCTAACAAAGCCCGAAAGGAAGCTGAGTTGGCTGCTGCCAC
CGCTGAGCAATAACTAGCATAACCCCTTGGGGCCTCTAAACGGGTCTTGAGGGGTTTTTTGCTGAAAGGA
GGAACTATATCCGGAT
Features (pLannotate 1.2.2; 13 found; start..end, strand, type, name):
     12..467     +  rep_origin     f1 ori (sequence partly withheld): f1 bacteriophage origin of replication; arrow indicates direction of (+) strand synthesis
    494..598     +  promoter       AmpR promoter: bla
    599..1459    +  CDS            AmpR: β-lactamase; bla; confers resistance to ampicillin, carbenicillin, and related antibiotics
   1630..2218    +  rep_origin     ori: high-copy-number ColE1/pMB1/pBR322/pUC origin of replication
   2404..2546    -  misc_feature   bom: basis of mobility region from pBR322
   2648..2839    -  CDS            rop: Rop protein, which maintains plasmids at low copy number; rop
   2856..3236    +  CDS            YPB1_ECOLX: Protein predicted: Swiss-Prot protein existence level 4. From Escherichia coli.
   3348..3366    +  promoter       T7 promoter: promoter for bacteriophage T7 RNA polymerase
   3398..3420    +  RBS            RBS: efficient ribosome binding site from bacteriophage T7 gene 10 (Olins and Rangwala, 1989)
   3428..3904    +  CDS            purE: PURE_TREDE - Experimental evidence at protein level: Swiss-Prot protein existence level 1. Catalyzes the reversible conversion of 5-aminoimidazole ribonucleotide (AIR) and CO(2) to 4-carboxy-5-aminoimidazole ribonucleotide (CAIR). Does not accept N5-carboxyaminoimidazole ribonucleotide (N5-CAIR) as a substrate. From Treponema denticola (strain ATCC 35405 / DSM 14222 / CIP 103919 / JCM 8153 / KCTC 15104).
   3981..3998    +  CDS            9xHis (fragment): 9xHis affinity tag
   4008..4057    +  CDS            SET1 (fragment): solubility-enhancement tag derived from T7 phage gene 10B
   4065..4112    +  terminator     T7 terminator: transcription terminator for bacteriophage T7 RNA polymerase
