[The description below was written by a language model from this plasmid's Addgene catalogue record and pLannotate feature annotations shown in this document.]
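Description:
pJK697 is a bacterial expression plasmid built on the pET23a backbone for producing a double-mutant form of the Treponema denticola class II PurE enzyme, 5-aminoimidazole ribonucleotide (AIR) carboxylase (purE, TDE0687). The 4,137 bp construct is propagated in E. coli through a ColE1/pBR322-type origin and selected with ampicillin via the bla β-lactamase gene and its own promoter. It also carries an f1 phage origin. The feature table detects pBR322-derived bom and rop annotations, although the catalogue lists the plasmid as high copy.

The purE coding sequence was inserted between NdeI and EcoRI sites, both retained, downstream of the T7 promoter and the efficient T7 gene 10 ribosome binding site, with the T7 terminator at the far end of the cassette. Expression therefore depends on a host that supplies T7 RNA polymerase. The encoded protein carries Met15-to-Trp and Ser38-to-Thr substitutions (TdPurE2-M15W,S38T). A His-tag fragment from the vector is annotated downstream of the insert, separated from the end of the purE annotation by a gap. The record does not state whether it is fused to the protein, and no tag is listed in the catalogue entry. The short "SET1" fragment just before the terminator is probably an annotation match to vector sequence rather than a functional element.

The depositor notes that the parent protein is misannotated in a database as an N5-carboxyaminoimidazole ribonucleotide mutase. Functional studies instead show class II PurE activity, the reversible conversion of AIR and CO2 to CAIR, without use of N5-CAIR. The plasmid is suited to recombinant production of this mutant enzyme, though the record does not state what the two substitutions are meant to test.
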