Addgene plasmid #71646: pJK697
Purpose: Produces Treponema denticola 5-aminoimidazole ribonucleotide carboxylase, Met15>Trp/Ser38>Thr mutant (TdPurE2-M15W,S38T)
Depositing lab: T. J. Kappock. Depositing organization: Purdue University.
Backbone
  Vector backbone: pET23a
  Backbone size w/o insert (bp): 3666
  Total vector size (bp): 4137
  Vector type: Bacterial Expression
Growth in bacteria
  Bacterial resistance: Ampicillin, 100 μg/mL
  Growth temperature: 37°C
  Growth strain: DH5alpha
  Copy number: High Copy
Gene/Insert
  Gene/Insert name: phosphoribosylaminoimidazole carboxylase (alt names: purE; TDE0687; aminoimidazole ribonucleotide carboxylase)
  Species: Treponema denticola
  Mutation: changes methionine-15 to tryptophan, serine-38 to threonine
  GenBank ID: NP_971299.1
  Promoter: T7
  Cloning method: Restriction Enzyme; 5′ cloning site NdeI (not destroyed); 3′ cloning site EcoRI (not destroyed)
  Sequencing primers: 5′ T7 promoter; 3′ T7 terminator
Terms and licenses: Academic/Nonprofit Terms; Industry Terms: Not Available to Industry
Depositor comments: This protein is based on the one referenced in NCBI WP_002681904.1, which is incorrectly annotated as a N5-carboxyaminoimidazole ribonucleotide mutase. Functional expression studies show that the active form does not possess this activity and it instead has the characteristic reactivity of a class II PurE or 5-aminoimidazole ribonucleotide (AIR) carboxylase
How to cite: pJK697 was a gift from T. J. Kappock (Addgene plasmid # 71646 ; http://n2t.net/addgene:71646 ; RRID:Addgene_71646)
