>Addgene plasmid #71646 | pJK697 | addgene partial sequence | sequence record 135680 | T7 5'-TAATACGACTCACTATAGGG-3'
TAATTTTGTTTAACTTTAAGAAGGAGATATACATATGCGTCCGCTGGTGATTATCCTTATGGGATCCAGT
TCAGATTGGGGGCATGCCGAGAAAATTGCTAGCGAATTGAAAACTTTTGGTATTGAGTATGCCATTCGCA
TCGGTACCGCGCATAAAACAGCGGAGCATGTAGTGTCTATGCTGAAAGAATATGAAGCTTTGGACCGTCC
TAAACTGTACATCACGATCGCTGGGCGTAGTAACGCTTTATCAGGCTTTGTTGATGGCTTCGTCAAAGGT
GCAACCATTGCCTGCCCACCGCCAAGCGATAGCTTCGCCGGCGCCGACATTTATTCTTCGTTACGGATGC
CGAGCGGGATTAGTCCGGCACTGGTTCTTGAACCGAAAAATGCGGCACTCCTGGCGGCTCGTATTTTTTC
ACTGTACGATAAAGAAATCGCAGATTCGGTCAAATCCTATATGGAATCCAATGCGCAGAAAATTATCGAA
GACGATTCGAAACTGAAACGCTGAATTCAGCGTTTCAGTT
